Addgene plasmid #239198: Sc Pol3-FLAG(Ec)-pRSF405/GAL
Purpose: Overexpress Sc Pol3(C-terminal 3X FLAG tag) when integrated into yeast (S. cer)
Depositing lab: Michael O'Donnell. Depositing organization: Rockefeller University.
Backbone
  Vector backbone: pRS405/GAL
  Vector type: Yeast Expression
Growth in bacteria
  Bacterial resistance: Ampicillin, 100 μg/mL
  Growth temperature: 37°C
  Growth strain: DH5alpha
  Copy number: High Copy
Gene/Insert
  Gene/Insert name: Pol3
  Species: S. cerevisiae (budding yeast)
  Mutation: E. coli codon bias (synthetic gene), but same amino acid sequence as wild type
  Entrez Gene: POL3 (a.k.a. YDL102W, CDC2, HPR6, TEX1)
  Tag / fusion protein: 3X FLAG (C terminal on insert)
  Cloning method: Restriction Enzyme; 5′ cloning site Unknown (unknown if destroyed)
Terms and licenses: Academic/Nonprofit Terms; Industry Terms: Not Available to Industry
How to cite: Sc Pol3-FLAG(Ec)-pRSF405/GAL was a gift from Michael O'Donnell (Addgene plasmid # 239198 ; http://n2t.net/addgene:239198 ; RRID:Addgene_239198)
