[The description below was written by a language model from this plasmid's Addgene catalogue record and pLannotate feature annotations shown in this document.]
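Description:
Sc Pol3-FLAG(Ec)-pRSF405/GAL is a 9.5 kb yeast expression plasmid built on the pRS405/GAL backbone and intended for integration into the Saccharomyces cerevisiae genome. The feature table shows no yeast replication origin or centromere, consistent with an integrating vector. Selection in yeast relies on the LEU2 auxotrophic marker, present with its own promoter, which restores leucine prototrophy. In E. coli the plasmid is maintained at high copy through a ColE1/pUC-type origin and selected with ampicillin via the β-lactamase gene. The pBluescript ancestry of the backbone is evident in the f1 origin, the lacZα fragment, lac promoter/operator elements, the flanking T3 and T7 promoters and the remnants of the multiple cloning site.

The payload is POL3 (also known as CDC2, YDL102W), which encodes the catalytic subunit of DNA polymerase delta, an enzyme involved in lagging-strand synthesis and carrying 3'-5' proofreading exonuclease activity. The coding sequence is a synthetic gene recoded with E. coli codon bias while keeping the wild-type amino acid sequence. It is fused at its C-terminus to a 3xFLAG epitope. The annotated open reading frame lies on the reverse strand, spans the numbering origin of the sequence record, and sits directly downstream of the divergent GAL1,10 promoter, which is regulated by Gal4, so expression is galactose-inducible. No transcription terminator is annotated downstream of the tag, and the cloning sites used are not recorded.

The stated purpose is overexpression of FLAG-tagged Pol3 from an integrated copy in budding yeast. The tag would allow detection or affinity capture of the protein, although the record does not describe specific downstream applications.
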