Features (pLannotate 1.2.2; 23 found; start..end, strand, type, name):
   2359..3023    -  promoter       GAL1,10 promoter: GAL1 and GAL10 genes of S. cerevisiae; divergent inducible promoter, regulated by Gal4
   3029..3084    +  misc_feature   MCS (fragment): pBluescript multiple cloning site
   3093..3111    -  promoter       T7 promoter: promoter for bacteriophage T7 RNA polymerase
   3119..3274    +  CDS            lacZα (fragment): LacZα fragment of β-galactosidase; lacZ fragment
   3278..3706    +  rep_origin     f1 ori (sequence partly withheld): f1 bacteriophage origin of replication; arrow indicates direction of (+) strand synthesis
   3734..3786    -  misc_feature   bom (fragment): basis of mobility region from pBR322
   3817..3894    +  CDS            YO192_YEAST (fragment): Experimental evidence at protein level: Swiss-Prot protein existence level 1. From Saccharomyces cerevisiae (strain ATCC 204508 / S288c) (Baker's yeast).
   4034..4441    +  promoter       LEU2 promoter: S. cerevisiae LEU2
   4442..5536    +  CDS            LEU2: 3-isopropylmalate dehydrogenase, required for leucine biosynthesis; S. cerevisiae LEU2; yeast auxotrophic marker
   5898..6014    -  CDS            NFS1 (fragment): NFS1_YEAST - Also known as SPL1 From Saccharomyces cerevisiae (strain ATCC 204508 / S288c) (Baker's yeast).
   6013..6063    -  misc_feature   bom (fragment): basis of mobility region from pBR322
   6165..6200    -  CDS            rop (fragment): Rop protein, which maintains plasmids at low copy number; rop
   6295..6399    +  promoter       AmpR promoter: bla
   6400..7260    +  CDS            AmpR: β-lactamase; bla; confers resistance to ampicillin, carbenicillin, and related antibiotics
   7431..8019    +  rep_origin     ori: high-copy-number ColE1/pMB1/pBR322/pUC origin of replication
   8202..8294    +  CDS            lacI (fragment): lac repressor; lacI; The lac repressor binds to the lac operator to inhibit transcription in E. coli. This inhibition can be relieved by adding lactose or isopropyl-β-D-thiogalactopyranoside (IPTG).
   8307..8328    +  protein_bind   CAP binding site: CAP binding activates transcription in the presence of cAMP. E. coli catabolite activator protein
   8343..8373    +  promoter       lac promoter: promoter for the E. coli lac operon
   8381..8397    +  protein_bind   lac operator: The lac repressor binds to the lac operator to inhibit transcription in E. coli. This inhibition can be relieved by adding lactose or isopropyl-β-D-thiogalactopyranoside (IPTG). lac repressor encoded by lacI
   8442..8460    +  promoter       T3 promoter: promoter for bacteriophage T3 RNA polymerase
   8473..8498    +  misc_feature   MCS (fragment): pBluescript multiple cloning site
   8511..8573    -  CDS            3xFLAG: three tandem FLAG® epitope tags, followed by an enterokinase cleavage site
   8583..2340    -  CDS            POL3 (across the origin): DPOD_YEAST - Also known as CDC2, TEX1. Experimental evidence at protein level: Swiss-Prot protein existence level 1. Catalytic component of DNA polymerase delta (DNA polymerase III) which participates in chromosomal DNA replication (PubMed:2670563, PubMed:22119860, PubMed:31488849). Required during synthesis of the lagging DNA strands at the replication fork, binds at/or near replication origins and moves along DNA with the replication fork (PubMed:31488849). Participates in leading strand synthesis during replication initiation and termination (PubMed:31488849). Has 3'-5' proofreading exonucl
>Addgene plasmid #239198 | Sc Pol3-FLAG(Ec)-pRSF405/GAL | addgene full sequence | sequence record 474564 | Addgene NGS Result
ATCCATAGCTTCTTTCAGGTCGGTGGTACCGAATTTAACCATAACGGAGTCAGTATCGCCGTACACTACG
ACAGCGTCATGTTTGTAGCCGTTTTTGATGCAGTATTTTTCTTGAACTGCGGTTTTGGTTTTCAGGATCA
TCGTGCGGCCGTAAGCAGTGACGCTGGAGGAAATGGCCAGACATGGCAGTTTACCAACAGTAGCGCCGGT
GAAACCGTAAACGCTGTTGGCGGAGATTTTCAGTGCCAGTTGACGACCGTTCAGTACGTCACGTTTGAAC
GGGTCTTTTTCGTCGCGCAGATCTTTCTTCGCACGTTTGCGCGCGGAAATCAGTTCGTCCAGGATGATCG
GCAGAATACCACGACGACGTTTGGTCGTGACGAAGTAATCGCCATTTGGGGTGATCACGTAATCCTCGTC
GATTTTCAGGTTCAGGCGTTCTACGGTTGCTTTGTTGCACAGAGTAGTGTAACACAGGTTATGCGCCATC
ATAATGGACGGGTACAGGCTGTTGAAATCCAGAGTAGCGATCGGTACATCGTAGTAGCCACGGATCGGCT
CGATCACGGTGGCGCCTTCATACTGGTCATCGGAGGCCTGGCTCTGCATGTTCGGGATGACGGTGTCGAT
CTCCAGACATTTGCGGAACAGTTGAGACACCACTTTGATCTGTTGACCGCGTGCCAGCAGGTAGCTGAAC
GGAACGCCGGTTACACGGGCCATTTCGGTGTAGTTGACCAGCGCCATCAGTTTCTCCATCAGGCGCAGCG
GCAGGTAGGCGTCTTTCAGACAGTACACTGCCAGACGACGGCGGGTTTCAGAGTCGCCGTTCTGCAGATC
AGAGATGATAGAGTAGTGCACGTCCTCTTTTTGTTCACCCAGGAAGTGCGCAGAAACTGCATTCAGAGTG
TAGGAGCGCAGTTTGTACTCGCGTTGGATGAACTGCAGCAGATCCAGTTGCAGGCGACCGTCAATGTTAA
CGTTTTTCGTTTCGCGAGTGCCGTAAGCTTTGGAAGAAAATACAGACTCTTTAATTTCCTGCTTCACGGT
TTTCAGACGGCCGAAGTACGGGAAATCATTAACTTTCAGGGCTTTAGCGCGGTTCAGCAGGTATGGGATA
TCAAAGTTGGTAGTGTTGTAGCCGATGATAACGTCCGGGTCCACTTTGATGATGAAATTACGCCAGTTGC
TCAGCATTTCCTCTTCAGTGGCGTGGGAGAAAATCATAGAACCGGTAATCGGAGAGCAGGTGTTCAGGGT
GAAAACATTACGGATGAATGGTTTCTTGGCACCCGCGATGCTCACAACGTTTGCGATCTGAATCACCGGG
TCGTACTCTGGCTCCGGGAACACGCCGATGCGACCGGCACATTCGATATCAAAAGACATGATACGCAGCG
GTGCCGTATGGGACCAGTCACCTTCAGCCGGGTGAGCGATCAGATTACGGTAGTTAATGGAAACTTCCAG
CTGACAGGAGGAGACGCGGTTGTTCGGTTCAATCATGCTATATTTACCCTTCGGCAGGGTGATCCAGGAC
ATACCCACGATGCCGCAGTCCACCATCAGACGCAGGGTGTACGCAATATTATCATAGGTAGTGGTGCCGT
TGCTGAACCAGCTGTTGAAGCTCAGGTGGCCGCGCTCGAACGCAGTGCGCAGTTTGTTTACCATGTGCGG
GTAGGTAACATAGATTTTCCAGAACGGCAGTTTAGTGTCGCCGCTATAGCCCCAAATGGACTGTTTGCTG
ACAACTTCGATGCTGTCAATAGCGTGATCGAAGGTTTCGTTCAGATAGTGAACGAACTTGTTAATCTGTT
CTTGGTCGTTTGCGTCGGAGGAATTCGGAGCCGGAACGTACAGATAGTTTTTGAAACCAGTCACGTTGCA
CAGAACGGAGTGACCTTCAGAAGTCACGCCGAAGAAGCGTACGACAGTGGAGGTGTTCTCGTCTTTGATG
CCGTTCAGAACGGACTGTTCAGCATCAATCTGCTGAAAGGAGATGTCGTACAGGGACGGGTCGAAATCGG
TCGGCAGCTTTTTACGTTCGAAAGAAGACAGGTCATGTTCTTCCTGGTCAGCCATGTCATGTTCCATCTG
GGACAGCTCTTGTTCGAACGTGGATTCCAGCTGGGTACCCATCAGGTCAGTGTCTTTAGCTTTGAAACCT
TGGGAGTTATACTTGCGGAAGGAGTCAGACGGGATGATTTCGATGGTGCTGACCGGCTCAGAACCAACGC
CGTGGTCGATGGACTGGCGTTTAATTTTCTTTTCCAGCTGTGGAGTATCTTCATCATCGATTTTAACATC
CACCATGGGCAGGGAGCGTTTTTCAGACATATGACTAGTGGATCCGGGGTTTTTTCTCCTTGACGTTAAA
GTATAGAGGTATATTAACAATTTTTTGTTGATACTTTTATTACATTTGAATAAGAAGTAATACAAACCGA
AAATGTTGAAAGTATTAGTTAAAGTGGTTATGCAGTTTTTGCATTTATATATCTGTTAATAGATCAAAAA
TCATCGCTTCGCTGATTAATTACCCCAGAAATAAGGCTAAAAAACTAATCGCATTATCATCCTATGGTTG
TTAATTTGATTCGTTCATTTGAAGGTTTGTGGGGCCAGGTTACTGCCAATTTTTCCTCTTCATAACCATA
AAAGCTAGTATTGTAGAATCTTTATTGTTCGGAGCAGTGCGGCGCGAGGCACATCTGCGTTTCAGGAACG
CGACCGGTGAAGACGAGGACGCACGGAGGAGAGTCTTCCTTCGGAGGGCTGTCACCCGCTCGGCGGCTTC
TAATCCGTACTTCAATATAGCAATGAGCAGTTAAGCGTATTACTGAAAGTTCCAAAGAGAAGGTTTTTTT
AGGCTAAGATAATGGGGCTCTTTACATTTCCACAACATATAAGTAAGATTAGATATGGATATGTATATGG
ATATGTATATGGTGGTAATGCCATGTAATATGATTATTAAACTTCTTTGCGTCCATCCAAAAAAAAAGTA
AGAATTTTTGAAAATTCAAGGAATTCGATATCAAGCTTATCGATACCGTCGACCTCGAGGGGGGGCCCGG
TACCCAATTCGCCCTATAGTGAGTCGTATTACGCGCGCTCACTGGCCGTCGTTTTACAACGTCGTGACTG
GGAAAACCCTGGCGTTACCCAACTTAATCGCCTTGCAGCACATCCCCCTTTCGCCAGCTGGCGTAATAGC
GAAGAGGCCCGCACCGATCGCCCTTCCCAACAGTTGCGCAGCCTGAATGGCGAATGG
[124 nt withheld, positions 3278-3401]
C
[91 nt withheld, positions 3403-3493]
A
[49 nt withheld, positions 3495-3543]
CCTTTGACGTTGGAGTCCACGTTCTTT
[37 nt withheld, positions 3571-3607]
ACCCTATCTCGGTCTATTCTTTTGATTTATAAGGGATTTTGCCGATTTCGGCCTATTGGTTAAAAAATGA
GCTGATTTAACAAAAATTTAACGCGAATTTTAACAAAATATTAACGCTTACAATTTCCTGATGCGGTATT
TTCTCCTTACGCATCTGTGCGGTATTTCACACCGCATATCGACCGGTCGAGGAGAACTTCTAGTATATCT
ACATACCTAATATTATTGCCTTATTAAAAATGGAATCCCAACAATTACATCAAAATCCACATTCTCTTCA
AAATCAATTGTCCTGTACTTCCTTGTTCATGTGTGTTCAAAAACGTTATATTTATAGGATAATTATACTC
TATTTCTCAACAAGTAATTGGTTGTTTGGCCGAGCGGTCTAAGGCGCCTGATTCAAGAAATATCTTGACC
GCAGTTAACTGTGGGAATACTCAGGTATCGTAAGATGCAAGAGTTCGAATCTCTTAGCAACCATTATTTT
TTTCCTCAACATAACGAGAACACACAGGGGCGCTATCGCACAGAATCAAATTCGATGACTGGAAATTTTT
TGTTAATTTCAGAGGTCGCCTGACGCATATACCTTTTTCAACTGAAAAATTGGGAGAAAAAGGAAAGGTG
AGAGCGCCGGAACCGGCTTTTCATATAGAATAGAGAAGCGTTCATGACTAAATGCTTGCATCACAATACT
TGAAGTTGACAATATTATTTAAGGACCTATTGTTTTTTCCAATAGGTGGTTAGCAATCGTCTTACTTTCT
AACTTTTCTTACCTTTTACATTTCAGCAATATATATATATATATTTCAAGGATATACCATTCTAATGTCT
GCCCCTAAGAAGATCGTCGTTTTGCCAGGTGACCACGTTGGTCAAGAAATCACAGCCGAAGCCATTAAGG
TTCTTAAAGCTATTTCTGATGTTCGTTCCAATGTCAAGTTCGATTTCGAAAATCATTTAATTGGTGGTGC
TGCTATCGATGCTACAGGTGTTCCACTTCCAGATGAGGCGCTGGAAGCCTCCAAGAAGGCTGATGCCGTT
TTGTTAGGTGCTGTGGGTGGTCCTAAATGGGGTACCGGTAGTGTTAGACCTGAACAAGGTTTACTAAAAA
TCCGTAAAGAACTTCAATTGTACGCCAACTTAAGACCATGTAACTTTGCATCCGACTCTCTTTTAGACTT
ATCTCCAATCAAGCCACAATTTGCTAAAGGTACTGACTTCGTTGTTGTCAGAGAATTAGTGGGAGGTATT
TACTTTGGTAAGAGAAAGGAAGACGATGGTGATGGTGTCGCTTGGGATAGTGAACAATACACCGTTCCAG
AAGTGCAAAGAATCACAAGAATGGCCGCTTTCATGGCCCTACAACATGAGCCACCATTGCCTATTTGGTC
CTTGGATAAAGCTAATGTTTTGGCCTCTTCAAGATTATGGAGAAAAACTGTGGAGGAAACCATCAAGAAC
GAATTCCCTACATTGAAGGTTCAACATCAATTGATTGATTCTGCCGCCATGATCCTAGTTAAGAACCCAA
CCCACCTAAATGGTATTATAATCACCAGCAACATGTTTGGTGATATCATCTCCGATGAAGCCTCCGTTAT
CCCAGGTTCCTTGGGTTTGTTGCCATCTGCGTCCTTGGCCTCTTTGCCAGACAAGAACACCGCATTTGGT
TTGTACGAACCATGCCACGGTTCTGCTCCAGATTTGCCAAAGAATAAGGTCAACCCTATCGCCACTATCT
TGTCTGCTGCAATGATGTTGAAATTGTCATTGAACTTGCCTGAAGAAGGTAAGGCCATTGAAGATGCAGT
TAAAAAGGTTTTGGATGCAGGTATCAGAACTGGTGATTTAGGTGGTTCCAACAGTACCACCGAAGTCGGT
GATGCTGTCGCCGAAGAAGTTAAGAAAATCCTTGCTTAAAAAGATTCTCTTTTTTTATGATATTTGTACA
TAAACTTTATAAATGAAATTCATAATAGAAACGACACGAAATTACAAAATGGAATATGTTCATAGGGTAG
ACGAAACTATATACGCAATCTACATACATTTATCAAGAAGGAGAAAAAGGAGGATGTAAAGGAATACAGG
TAAGCAAATTGATACTAATGGCTCAACGTGATAAGGAAAAAGAATTGCACTTTAACATTAATATTGACAA
GGAGGAGGGCACCACACAAAAAGTTAGGTGTAACAGAAAATCATGAAACTATGATTCCTAATTTATATAT
TGGAGGATTTTCTCTAAAAAAAAAAAAATACAACAAATAAAAAACACTCAATGACCTGACCATTTGATGG
AGTTTAAGTCAATACCTTCTTGAACCATTTCCCATAATGGTGAAAGTTCCCTCAAGAATTTTACTCTGTC
AGAAACGGCCTTAACGACGTAGTCGATATGGTGCACTCTCAGTACAATCTGCTCTGATGCCGCATAGTTA
AGCCAGCCCCGACACCCGCCAACACCCGCTGACGCGCCCTGACGGGCTTGTCTGCTCCCGGCATCCGCTT
ACAGACAAGCTGTGACCGTCTCCGGGAGCTGCATGTGTCAGAGGTTTTCACCGTCATCACCGAAACGCGC
GAGACGAAAGGGCCTCGTGATACGCCTATTTTTATAGGTTAATGTCATGATAATAATGGTTTCTTAGACG
TCAGGTGGCACTTTTCGGGGAAATGTGCGCGGAACCCCTATTTGTTTATTTTTCTAAATACATTCAAATA
TGTATCCGCTCATGAGACAATAACCCTGATAAATGCTTCAATAATATTGAAAAAGGAAGAGTATGAGTAT
TCAACATTTCCGTGTCGCCCTTATTCCCTTTTTTGCGGCATTTTGCCTTCCTGTTTTTGCTCACCCAGAA
ACGCTGGTGAAAGTAAAAGATGCTGAAGATCAGTTGGGTGCACGAGTGGGTTACATCGAACTGGATCTCA
ACAGCGGTAAGATCCTTGAGAGTTTTCGCCCCGAAGAACGTTTTCCAATGATGAGCACTTTTAAAGTTCT
GCTATGTGGCGCGGTATTATCCCGTATTGACGCCGGGCAAGAGCAACTCGGTCGCCGCATACACTATTCT
CAGAATGACTTGGTTGAGTACTCACCAGTCACAGAAAAGCATCTTACGGATGGCATGACAGTAAGAGAAT
TATGCAGTGCTGCCATAACCATGAGTGATAACACTGCGGCCAACTTACTTCTGACAACGATCGGAGGACC
GAAGGAGCTAACCGCTTTTTTGCACAACATGGGGGATCATGTAACTCGCCTTGATCGTTGGGAACCGGAG
CTGAATGAAGCCATACCAAACGACGAGCGTGACACCACGATGCCTGTAGCAATGGCAACAACGTTGCGCA
AACTATTAACTGGCGAACTACTTACTCTAGCTTCCCGGCAACAATTAATAGACTGGATGGAGGCGGATAA
AGTTGCAGGACCACTTCTGCGCTCGGCCCTTCCGGCTGGCTGGTTTATTGCTGATAAATCTGGAGCCGGT
GAGCGTGGGTCTCGCGGTATCATTGCAGCACTGGGGCCAGATGGTAAGCCCTCCCGTATCGTAGTTATCT
ACACGACGGGGAGTCAGGCAACTATGGATGAACGAAATAGACAGATCGCTGAGATAGGTGCCTCACTGAT
TAAGCATTGGTAACTGTCAGACCAAGTTTACTCATATATACTTTAGATTGATTTAAAACTTCATTTTTAA
TTTAAAAGGATCTAGGTGAAGATCCTTTTTGATAATCTCATGACCAAAATCCCTTAACGTGAGTTTTCGT
TCCACTGAGCGTCAGACCCCGTAGAAAAGATCAAAGGATCTTCTTGAGATCCTTTTTTTCTGCGCGTAAT
CTGCTGCTTGCAAACAAAAAAACCACCGCTACCAGCGGTGGTTTGTTTGCCGGATCAAGAGCTACCAACT
CTTTTTCCGAAGGTAACTGGCTTCAGCAGAGCGCAGATACCAAATACTGTTCTTCTAGTGTAGCCGTAGT
TAGGCCACCACTTCAAGAACTCTGTAGCACCGCCTACATACCTCGCTCTGCTAATCCTGTTACCAGTGGC
TGCTGCCAGTGGCGATAAGTCGTGTCTTACCGGGTTGGACTCAAGACGATAGTTACCGGATAAGGCGCAG
CGGTCGGGCTGAACGGGGGGTTCGTGCACACAGCCCAGCTTGGAGCGAACGACCTACACCGAACTGAGAT
ACCTACAGCGTGAGCTATGAGAAAGCGCCACGCTTCCCGAAGGGAGAAAGGCGGACAGGTATCCGGTAAG
CGGCAGGGTCGGAACAGGAGAGCGCACGAGGGAGCTTCCAGGGGGAAACGCCTGGTATCTTTATAGTCCT
GTCGGGTTTCGCCACCTCTGACTTGAGCGTCGATTTTTGTGATGCTCGTCAGGGGGGCGGAGCCTATGGA
AAAACGCCAGCAACGCGGCCTTTTTACGGTTCCTGGCCTTTTGCTGGCCTTTTGCTCACATGTTCTTTCC
TGCGTTATCCCCTGATTCTGTGGATAACCGTATTACCGCCTTTGAGTGAGCTGATACCGCTCGCCGCAGC
CGAACGACCGAGCGCAGCGAGTCAGTGAGCGAGGAAGCGGAAGAGCGCCCAATACGCAAACCGCCTCTCC
CCGCGCGTTGGCCGATTCATTAATGCAGCTGGCACGACAGGTTTCCCGACTGGAAAGCGGGCAGTGAGCG
CAACGCAATTAATGTGAGTTAGCTCACTCATTAGGCACCCCAGGCTTTACACTTTATGCTTCCGGCTCGT
ATGTTGTGTGGAATTGTGAGCGGATAACAATTTCACACAGGAAACAGCTATGACCATGATTACGCCAAGC
GCGCAATTAACCCTCACTAAAGGGAACAAAAGCTGGAGCTCCACCGCGGTGGCGGCCGCTCAGCAGATCC
TTAGTCATCGTCATCCTTGTAATCGATGTCATGATCTTTATAATCACCGTCATGGTCTTTGTAGTCACTT
CCAGACCATTTGGACAGCTGTTCTACTTTCTCTTGCAGTTCCTTTTTGACTTTAACACGCATATAGAAGA
TATCGCAGTTTTTGTTGCTACACAGCACTTCGCTGTGCAGGTTGCCCGCGCAACGCTGGCACTGGGTCCA
CAGACGGGAATATTTCTCCTCCAGATCACGTACGTCGTACAGTGCCTTGATGTACAGTTCACCGGAGCGC
GCCAGACAGTTAGAGCACAGCGGGCCCTCGCCCTTGCGCAGCGGACCTTTACAAGATTTACACGCTTCTA
CCTTTTTAATGAAGGACATCAGACCACCTTTCTGGCTACCGGTGTTGATCTTAATAGATTTAACAACAAA
CATACCATTTGCTTGTTTGTCACCGATGATCGGCGCCACGATGCTGATAATCGGGTTCTGCAGTTGGTTA
GTCAGGTAATAGCGGCTGTCTACCTGGATGTTGTTCTCCAGTACAAACAGTGGATCTTCTGCGCGGTTGT
ACAGTTTGTCGTTGCCGCCAATAATAACATAGTCAACGCGGTCACCCACGTTCGGGCCCACACCTTCACG
GCGTTTCATACGTTCAGCCAGTACTGCGTGTGGCTGCGGGTTGGTGTAGTTCGGCGCCAGGGTTTTGCTG
ATGATCAGTTTGCTGATATCAACACGGTTATGCAGAATGTCATTGATGGTTTCACGAACAAAAGCCAGAG
CGCCGTCGACGTTGCGCTCGATCAGAATCTTTTTCAGAACTTTGTTCATAACGATGGAAACCAGGGAGCA
GCTGTCGCGACGTACAGATGCCAGGCCCTTTTGATCCAGCTTGTCGAATTTATCCGGGTTCGTCCAGAAC
AGACCAGCGTAGCGTTTCTTGTTGATCAGCAGGTACGGGAAGTAAGCCTTTTCAAACTCCAGATTGATCG
GGTGCTTGAACAGCGTGGAAACATATTTGGCAGCCTCAGTACCCAG
